Addgene plasmid #161080: pDONR221-SLC37A4_STOP
Purpose: Gateway entry clone with codon-optimized ORF sequence for subcloning into custom expression vectors. Contains a STOP codon at the end of the codon-optimized ORF sequence.
Depositing lab: RESOLUTE Consortium & Giulio Superti-Furga. Depositing organization: CeMM Research Center for Molecular Medicine. Publication: The RESOLUTE consortium: unlocking SLC transporters for drug discovery. Superti-Furga G, Lackner D, Wiedmer T, Ingles-Prieto A, Barbosa B, Girardi E, Goldmann U, Gurtl B, Klavins K, Klimek C, Lindinger S, Lineiro-Retes E, Muller AC, Onstein S, Redinger G, Reil D, Sedlyarov V, Wolf G, Crawford M, Everley R, ... Steppan CM. Nat Rev Drug Discov. 2020 Jul;19(7):429-430. doi: 10.1038/d41573-020-00056-6. PubMed 32265506.
Backbone
  Vector backbone: pDONR221
  Backbone manufacturer: ThermoFisher Scientific
  Backbone size w/o insert (bp): 2550
  Vector type: Mammalian Expression
Growth in bacteria
  Bacterial resistance: Kanamycin, 50 μg/mL
  Growth temperature: 37°C
  Growth strain: NEB Stable
  Copy number: High Copy
Gene/Insert
  Gene/Insert name: SLC37A4 (alt name: GSD1b, GSD1c, GSD1d, G6PT1, G6PT2, G6PT3)
  Species: H. sapiens (human)
  Insert size (bp): 1290
  Entrez Gene: SLC37A4 (a.k.a. G6PT1, G6PT2, G6PT3, GSD1b, GSD1c, GSD1d, TRG19, TRG-19, PRO0685, MGC15729)
  Cloning method: Gateway Cloning
  Sequencing primers: 5′ M13-fwd; 3′ M13-rev
Terms and licenses: Academic/Nonprofit Terms; Industry Terms
Depositor comments: This plasmid contains a STOP codon at the end of the codon-optimized ORF. For the version of this plasmid that does not contain a STOP codon, please see Addgene plasmid 131914 For more information on the full Resolute plasmid collection, please see www.addgene.org/depositor-collections/re-solute/. Please provide your feedback on this plasmid to the RESOLUTE consortium by filling out their RESOLUTE repository feedback form: https://forms.office.com/Pages/ResponsePage.aspx?id=0e05yklzmkS7rjFGQL4N7z4feCLQvEJAmVcOCM_u885UN1JJRko0Ukg4TVQwNTZLOUxPQVJWT1NHUCQlQCN0PWcu
How to cite: pDONR221-SLC37A4_STOP was a gift from RESOLUTE Consortium & Giulio Superti-Furga (Addgene plasmid # 161080 ; http://n2t.net/addgene:161080 ; RRID:Addgene_161080)
