[The description below was written by a language model from this plasmid's Addgene catalogue record and pLannotate feature annotations shown in this document.]
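Description:
pDONR221-SLC37A4_STOP is a Gateway entry clone built on the pDONR221 backbone, carrying a codon-optimized open reading frame for human SLC37A4 (also known as G6PT1 and by the GSD1b/c/d aliases). The encoded protein is the endoplasmic reticulum glucose-6-phosphate/inorganic phosphate antiporter, which works with glucose-6-phosphatase in glycogenolysis and gluconeogenesis and so contributes to blood glucose homeostasis. The plasmid is about 3.8 kb, is maintained at high copy in E. coli through a ColE1/pUC-type origin, and is selected with kanamycin via an aph(3')-Ia resistance gene. Although the catalogue lists the vector type as mammalian expression, the annotated features show no eukaryotic promoter or polyadenylation signal. The construct is therefore a shuttle for the ORF rather than an expression plasmid in its own right.

The roughly 1.29 kb ORF sits between attL1 and attL2 sites, which allow directional transfer into any attR-containing destination vector by an LR Clonase reaction. Upstream rrnB T1 and T2 terminators shield the insert from read-through transcription in bacteria, and a T7 promoter lies just outside attL2, oriented towards the insert on the opposite strand. The short lacI, lacZα and RSF ori matches are annotated only as fragments and are probably backbone remnants, not functional elements. Because this version keeps a stop codon at the end of the ORF, it suits destination vectors that yield untagged or N-terminally tagged protein; a companion clone without the stop codon exists for C-terminal fusions. The two sequence records give the same feature layout, offset by a few bases. The plasmid belongs to a consortium collection of solute carrier transporter clones made for subcloning into custom expression vectors.
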