Features (pLannotate 1.2.2; 11 found; start..end, strand, type, name):
      4..112     +  rep_origin     RSF ori (fragment): Plasmids containing the RSF 1030 origin of replication can be propagated in E. coli cells that contain additional plasmids with compatible origins.
    114..206     +  CDS            lacI (fragment): lac repressor; lacI; The lac repressor binds to the lac operator to inhibit transcription in E. coli. This inhibition can be relieved by adding lactose or isopropyl-β-D-thiogalactopyranoside (IPTG).
    261..288     -  terminator     rrnB T2 terminator: transcription terminator T2 from the E. coli rrnB gene
    420..463     +  terminator     rrnB T1 terminator: Escherichia coli rrnB; transcription terminator T1 from the E. coli rrnB gene
    510..546     -  CDS            lacZα (fragment): LacZα fragment of β-galactosidase; lacZ fragment
    562..661     +  protein_bind   attL1: mutant version of attL; recombination site for the Gateway® LR reaction LR Clonase™
    667..1953    +  CDS            SLC37A4 (sequence withheld): G6PT1_HUMAN - Also known as G6PT, G6PT1. Experimental evidence at protein level: Swiss-Prot protein existence level 1. Inorganic phosphate and glucose-6-phosphate antiporter of the endoplasmic reticulum. Transports cytoplasmic glucose-6-phosphate into the lumen of the endoplasmic reticulum and translocates inorganic phosphate into the opposite direction. Forms with glucose-6-phosphatase the complex responsible for glucose production through glycogenolysis and gluconeogenesis. Hence, it plays a central role in homeostatic regulation of blood glucose levels. From Homo sapiens (Human).
   1958..2057    -  protein_bind   attL2: mutant version of attL; recombination site for the Gateway® LR reaction LR Clonase™
   2075..2093    -  promoter       T7 promoter: promoter for bacteriophage T7 RNA polymerase
   2227..3036    +  CDS            KanR: aminoglycoside phosphotransferase; aph(3')-Ia; confers resistance to kanamycin in bacteria or G418 (Geneticin®) in eukaryotes
   3183..3771    +  rep_origin     ori: high-copy-number ColE1/pMB1/pBR322/pUC origin of replication
>Addgene plasmid #161080 | pDONR221-SLC37A4_STOP | addgene full sequence | sequence record 442073 | Addgene NGS Result
GCGTTATCCCCTGATTCTGTGGATAACCGTATTACCGCCTTTGAGTGAGCTGATACCGCTCGCCGCAGCC
GAACGACCGAGCGCAGCGAGTCAGTGAGCGAGGAAGCGGAAGAGCGCCCAATACGCAAACCGCCTCTCCC
CGCGCGTTGGCCGATTCATTAATGCAGCTGGCACGACAGGTTTCCCGACTGGAAAGCGGGCAGTGAGCGC
AACGCAATTAATACGCGTACCGCTAGCCAGGAAGAGTTTGTAGAAACGCAAAAAGGCCATCCGTCAGGAT
GGCCTTCTGCTTAGTTTGATGCCTGGCAGTTTATGGCGGGCGTCCTGCCCGCCACCCTCCGGGCCGTTGC
TTCACAACGTTCAAATCCGCTCCCGGCGGATTTGTCCTACTCAGGAGAGCGTTCACCGACAAACAACAGA
TAAAACGAAAGGCCCAGTCTTCCGACTGAGCCTTTCGTTTTATTTGATGCCTGGCAGTTCCCTACTCTCG
CGTTAACGCTAGCATGGATGTTTTCCCAGTCACGACGTTGTAAAACGACGGCCAGTCTTAAGCTCGGGCC
CCAAATAATGATTTTATTTTGACTGATAGTGACCTGTTCGTTGCAACACATTGATGAGCAATGCTTTTTT
ATAATGCCAACTTTGTACAAAAAAGCAGGCTCCACC
[1287 nt withheld, positions 667-1953]
TAAGACCCAGCTTTCTTGTACAAAGTTGGCATTATAAGAAAGCATTGCTTATCAATTTGTTGCAACGAAC
AGGTCACTATCAGTCAAAATAAAATCATTATTTGCCATCCAGCTGATATCCCCTATAGTGAGTCGTATTA
CATGGTCATAGCTGTTTCCTGGCAGCTCTGGCCCGTGTCTCAAAATCTCTGATGTTACATTGCACAAGAT
AAAAATATATCATCATGAACAATAAAACTGTCTGCTTACATAAACAGTAATACAAGGGGTGTTATGAGCC
ATATTCAACGGGAAACGTCGAGGCCGCGATTAAATTCCAACATGGATGCTGATTTATATGGGTATAAATG
GGCTCGCGATAATGTCGGGCAATCAGGTGCGACAATCTATCGCTTGTATGGGAAGCCCGATGCGCCAGAG
TTGTTTCTGAAACATGGCAAAGGTAGCGTTGCCAATGATGTTACAGATGAGATGGTCAGACTAAACTGGC
TGACGGAATTTATGCCTCTTCCGACCATCAAGCATTTTATCCGTACTCCTGATGATGCATGGTTACTCAC
CACTGCGATCCCCGGAAAAACAGCATTCCAGGTATTAGAAGAATATCCTGATTCAGGTGAAAATATTGTT
GATGCGCTGGCAGTGTTCCTGCGCCGGTTGCATTCGATTCCTGTTTGTAATTGTCCTTTTAACAGCGATC
GCGTATTTCGTCTCGCTCAGGCGCAATCACGAATGAATAACGGTTTGGTTGATGCGAGTGATTTTGATGA
CGAGCGTAATGGCTGGCCTGTTGAACAAGTCTGGAAAGAAATGCATAAACTTTTGCCATTCTCACCGGAT
TCAGTCGTCACTCATGGTGATTTCTCACTTGATAACCTTATTTTTGACGAGGGGAAATTAATAGGTTGTA
TTGATGTTGGACGAGTCGGAATCGCAGACCGATACCAGGATCTTGCCATCCTATGGAACTGCCTCGGTGA
GTTTTCTCCTTCATTACAGAAACGGCTTTTTCAAAAATATGGTATTGATAATCCTGATATGAATAAATTG
CAGTTTCATTTGATGCTCGATGAGTTTTTCTAATCAGAATTGGTTAATTGGTTGTAACACTGGCAGAGCA
TTACGCTGACTTGACGGGACGGCGCAAGCTCATGACCAAAATCCCTTAACGTGAGTTACGCGTCGTTCCA
CTGAGCGTCAGACCCCGTAGAAAAGATCAAAGGATCTTCTTGAGATCCTTTTTTTCTGCGCGTAATCTGC
TGCTTGCAAACAAAAAAACCACCGCTACCAGCGGTGGTTTGTTTGCCGGATCAAGAGCTACCAACTCTTT
TTCCGAAGGTAACTGGCTTCAGCAGAGCGCAGATACCAAATACTGTTCTTCTAGTGTAGCCGTAGTTAGG
CCACCACTTCAAGAACTCTGTAGCACCGCCTACATACCTCGCTCTGCTAATCCTGTTACCAGTGGCTGCT
GCCAGTGGCGATAAGTCGTGTCTTACCGGGTTGGACTCAAGACGATAGTTACCGGATAAGGCGCAGCGGT
CGGGCTGAACGGGGGGTTCGTGCACACAGCCCAGCTTGGAGCGAACGACCTACACCGAACTGAGATACCT
ACAGCGTGAGCTATGAGAAAGCGCCACGCTTCCCGAAGGGAGAAAGGCGGACAGGTATCCGGTAAGCGGC
AGGGTCGGAACAGGAGAGCGCACGAGGGAGCTTCCAGGGGGAAACGCCTGGTATCTTTATAGTCCTGTCG
GGTTTCGCCACCTCTGACTTGAGCGTCGATTTTTGTGATGCTCGTCAGGGGGGCGGAGCCTATGGAAAAA
CGCCAGCAACGCGGCCTTTTTACGGTTCCTGGCCTTTTGCTGGCCTTTTGCTCACATGTTCTTTCCT
