Features (pLannotate 1.2.2; 10 found; start..end, strand, type, name):
    121..213     +  CDS            lacI (fragment): lac repressor; lacI; The lac repressor binds to the lac operator to inhibit transcription in E. coli. This inhibition can be relieved by adding lactose or isopropyl-β-D-thiogalactopyranoside (IPTG).
    268..295     -  terminator     rrnB T2 terminator: transcription terminator T2 from the E. coli rrnB gene
    427..470     +  terminator     rrnB T1 terminator: Escherichia coli rrnB; transcription terminator T1 from the E. coli rrnB gene
    517..553     -  CDS            lacZα (fragment): LacZα fragment of β-galactosidase; lacZ fragment
    569..668     +  protein_bind   attL1: mutant version of attL; recombination site for the Gateway® LR reaction LR Clonase™
    674..1960    +  CDS            SLC37A4 (sequence withheld): G6PT1_HUMAN - Also known as G6PT, G6PT1. Experimental evidence at protein level: Swiss-Prot protein existence level 1. Inorganic phosphate and glucose-6-phosphate antiporter of the endoplasmic reticulum. Transports cytoplasmic glucose-6-phosphate into the lumen of the endoplasmic reticulum and translocates inorganic phosphate into the opposite direction. Forms with glucose-6-phosphatase the complex responsible for glucose production through glycogenolysis and gluconeogenesis. Hence, it plays a central role in homeostatic regulation of blood glucose levels. From Homo sapiens (Human).
   1965..2064    -  protein_bind   attL2: mutant version of attL; recombination site for the Gateway® LR reaction LR Clonase™
   2082..2100    -  promoter       T7 promoter: promoter for bacteriophage T7 RNA polymerase
   2234..3043    +  CDS            KanR: aminoglycoside phosphotransferase; aph(3')-Ia; confers resistance to kanamycin in bacteria or G418 (Geneticin®) in eukaryotes
   3190..3778    +  rep_origin     ori: high-copy-number ColE1/pMB1/pBR322/pUC origin of replication
>Addgene plasmid #161080 | pDONR221-SLC37A4_STOP | analyzer sequence | sequence record 312094
CTTTCCTGCGTTATCCCCTGATTCTGTGGATAACCGTATTACCGCCTTTGAGTGAGCTGATACCGCTCGC
CGCAGCCGAACGACCGAGCGCAGCGAGTCAGTGAGCGAGGAAGCGGAAGAGCGCCCAATACGCAAACCGC
CTCTCCCCGCGCGTTGGCCGATTCATTAATGCAGCTGGCACGACAGGTTTCCCGACTGGAAAGCGGGCAG
TGAGCGCAACGCAATTAATACGCGTACCGCTAGCCAGGAAGAGTTTGTAGAAACGCAAAAAGGCCATCCG
TCAGGATGGCCTTCTGCTTAGTTTGATGCCTGGCAGTTTATGGCGGGCGTCCTGCCCGCCACCCTCCGGG
CCGTTGCTTCACAACGTTCAAATCCGCTCCCGGCGGATTTGTCCTACTCAGGAGAGCGTTCACCGACAAA
CAACAGATAAAACGAAAGGCCCAGTCTTCCGACTGAGCCTTTCGTTTTATTTGATGCCTGGCAGTTCCCT
ACTCTCGCGTTAACGCTAGCATGGATGTTTTCCCAGTCACGACGTTGTAAAACGACGGCCAGTCTTAAGC
TCGGGCCCCAAATAATGATTTTATTTTGACTGATAGTGACCTGTTCGTTGCAACACATTGATGAGCAATG
CTTTTTTATAATGCCAACTTTGTACAAAAAAGCAGGCTCCACC
[1287 nt withheld, positions 674-1960]
TAAGACCCAGCTTTCTTGTACAAAGTTGGCATTATAAGAAAGCATTGCTTATCAATTTGTTGCAACGAAC
AGGTCACTATCAGTCAAAATAAAATCATTATTTGCCATCCAGCTGATATCCCCTATAGTGAGTCGTATTA
CATGGTCATAGCTGTTTCCTGGCAGCTCTGGCCCGTGTCTCAAAATCTCTGATGTTACATTGCACAAGAT
AAAATAATATCATCATGAACAATAAAACTGTCTGCTTACATAAACAGTAATACAAGGGGTGTTATGAGCC
ATATTCAACGGGAAACGTCGAGGCCGCGATTAAATTCCAACATGGATGCTGATTTATATGGGTATAAATG
GGCTCGCGATAATGTCGGGCAATCAGGTGCGACAATCTATCGCTTGTATGGGAAGCCCGATGCGCCAGAG
TTGTTTCTGAAACATGGCAAAGGTAGCGTTGCCAATGATGTTACAGATGAGATGGTCAGACTAAACTGGC
TGACGGAATTTATGCCTCTTCCGACCATCAAGCATTTTATCCGTACTCCTGATGATGCATGGTTACTCAC
CACTGCGATCCCCGGAAAAACAGCATTCCAGGTATTAGAAGAATATCCTGATTCAGGTGAAAATATTGTT
GATGCGCTGGCAGTGTTCCTGCGCCGGTTGCATTCGATTCCTGTTTGTAATTGTCCTTTTAACAGCGATC
GCGTATTTCGTCTCGCTCAGGCGCAATCACGAATGAATAACGGTTTGGTTGATGCGAGTGATTTTGATGA
CGAGCGTAATGGCTGGCCTGTTGAACAAGTCTGGAAAGAAATGCATAAACTTTTGCCATTCTCACCGGAT
TCAGTCGTCACTCATGGTGATTTCTCACTTGATAACCTTATTTTTGACGAGGGGAAATTAATAGGTTGTA
TTGATGTTGGACGAGTCGGAATCGCAGACCGATACCAGGATCTTGCCATCCTATGGAACTGCCTCGGTGA
GTTTTCTCCTTCATTACAGAAACGGCTTTTTCAAAAATATGGTATTGATAATCCTGATATGAATAAATTG
CAGTTTCATTTGATGCTCGATGAGTTTTTCTAATCAGAATTGGTTAATTGGTTGTAACACTGGCAGAGCA
TTACGCTGACTTGACGGGACGGCGCAAGCTCATGACCAAAATCCCTTAACGTGAGTTACGCGTCGTTCCA
CTGAGCGTCAGACCCCGTAGAAAAGATCAAAGGATCTTCTTGAGATCCTTTTTTTCTGCGCGTAATCTGC
TGCTTGCAAACAAAAAAACCACCGCTACCAGCGGTGGTTTGTTTGCCGGATCAAGAGCTACCAACTCTTT
TTCCGAAGGTAACTGGCTTCAGCAGAGCGCAGATACCAAATACTGTTCTTCTAGTGTAGCCGTAGTTAGG
CCACCACTTCAAGAACTCTGTAGCACCGCCTACATACCTCGCTCTGCTAATCCTGTTACCAGTGGCTGCT
GCCAGTGGCGATAAGTCGTGTCTTACCGGGTTGGACTCAAGACGATAGTTACCGGATAAGGCGCAGCGGT
CGGGCTGAACGGGGGGTTCGTGCACACAGCCCAGCTTGGAGCGAACGACCTACACCGAACTGAGATACCT
ACAGCGTGAGCTATGAGAAAGCGCCACGCTTCCCGAAGGGAGAAAGGCGGACAGGTATCCGGTAAGCGGC
AGGGTCGGAACAGGAGAGCGCACGAGGGAGCTTCCAGGGGGAAACGCCTGGTATCTTTATAGTCCTGTCG
GGTTTCGCCACCTCTGACTTGAGCGTCGATTTTTGTGATGCTCGTCAGGGGGGCGGAGCCTATGGAAAAA
CGCCAGCAACGCGGCCTTTTTACGGTTCCTGGCCTTTTGCTGGCCTTTTGCTCACATGTT
