>Addgene plasmid #161080 | pDONR221-SLC37A4_STOP | depositor partial sequence | sequence record 312095 | Codon-optimized ORF of SLC37A4
[1287 nt withheld, positions 1-1287]
TAA
